>Addgene plasmid #46136 | pPTQF#7-hsp70 | depositor full sequence | sequence record 65038 | pPTQF#7-hsp70 sequence 9300 bps
TTCTTCTTGAACTCGGGCTCGGTGCCAGTATACCTCAAATGGTTGTCGTACCTCTCATGGTTCCGTTACG
CCAACGAGGGTCTGCTGATTAACCAATGGGCGGACGTGGAGCCGGGCGAAATTAGCTGCACATCGTCGAA
CACCACGTGCCCCAGTTCGGGCAAGGTCATCCTGGAGACGCTTAACTTCTCCGCCGCCGATCTGCCGCTG
GACTACGTGGGTCTGGCCCATGATGAAATAACATAAGGTGGTCCCGTCGATAGCCGAAGCTTACCGAAGT
ATACACTTAAATTCAGTGCACGTTTGCTTGTTGAGAGGAAAGGTTGTGTGCGGACGAATTTTTTTTTGAA
AACATTAACCCTTACGTGGAATAAAAAAAAATGAAATATTGCAAATTTTGCTGCAAAGCTGTGACTGGAG
TAAAATTAATTCACGTGCCGAAGTGTGCTATTAAGAGAAAATTGTGGGAGCAGAGCCTTGGGTGCAGCCT
TGGTGAAAACTCCCAAATTTGTGATACCCACTTTAAAGATTCGCAGTGGAAGGCTGCACCTGCAAAAGGT
CAGACATTTAAAAGGAGGCGACTCAACGCAGATGCCGTACCTAGTAAAGTGATAGAGCCTGAACCAGAAA
AGATAAAAGAAGGCTATACCAGTGGGAGTACACAAACAGAGTAAGTTTGAATAGTAAAAAAAATCATTTA
TGTAAACAATAACGTGACTGTGCGTTAGGTCCTGTTCATTGTTTAATGAAAATAAGAGCTTGAGGGAAAA
AATTCGTACTTTGGAGTACGAAATGCGTCGTTTAGAGCAGCAGCCGAATTAATTCTAGTTCCAGTGAAAT
CCAAGCATTTTCTAAATTAAATGTATTCTTATTATTATAGTTGTTATTTTTGATATATATAAACAACACT
ATTATGCCCACCATTTTTTTGAGATGCATCTACACAAGGAACAAACACTGGATGTCACTTTCAGTTCAAA
TTGTAACGCTAATCACTCCGAACAGGTCACAAAAAATTACCTTAAAAAGTCATAATATTAAATTAGAATA
AATATAGCTGTGAGGGAAATATATACAAATATATTGGAGCAAATAAATTGTACATACAAATATTTATTAC
TAATTTCTATTGAGACGAAATGAACCACTCGGAACCATTTGAGCGAACCGAATCGCGCGGAACTAACGAC
AGTCGCTCCAAGGTCGTCGAACAAAAGGTGAATGTGTTGCGGAGAGCGGGTGGGAGACAGCGAAAGAGCA
ACTACGAAACGTGGTGTGGTGGAGGTGAATTATGAAGAGGGCGCGCGATTTGAAAAGTATGTATATAAAA
AATATATCCCGGTGTTTTATGTAGCGATAAACGAGTTTTTGATGTAAGGTATGCAGGTGTGTAAGTCTTT
TGGTTAGAAGACAAATCCAAAGTCTACTTGTGGGGATGTTCGAAGGGGAAATACTTGTATTCTATAGGTC
ATATCTTGTTTTTATTGGCACAAATATAATTACATTAGCTTTTTGAGGGGGCAATAAACAGTAAACACGA
TGGTAATAATGGTAAAAAAAAAAACAAGCAGTTATTTCGGATATATGTCGGCTACTCCTTGCGTCGGGCC
CGAAGTCTTAGAGCCAGATATGCGAGCACCCGGAAGCTCACGATGAGAATGGCCAGACCCACGTAGTCCA
GCGGCAGATCGGCGGCGGAGAAGTTAAGCGTCTCCAGGATGACCTTGCCCGAACTGGGGCACGTGGTGTT
CGACGATGTGCAGCTAATTTCGCCCGGCTCCACGTCCGCCCATTGGTTAATCAGCAGACCCTCGTTGGCG
TAACGGAACCATGAGAGGTACGACAACCATTTGAGGTATACTGGCACCGAGCCCGAGTTCAAGAAGAAGC
CGCCAAAGAGCAGGAATGGTATGATAACCGGCGGACCCACAGACAGCGCCATCGAGGTCGAGGAGCTGGC
GCAGGATATTAGATATCCGAAGGACGTTGACACATTGGCCACCAGAGTGACCAGCGCCAGGCAGTTGAAG
AAGTGCAGCACTCCGGCCCGCAGTCCGATCATCGGATAGGCAATCGCCGTGAAGACCAGTGGCACTGTGA
GAAAAAGCGGTAATTCGGCAATCGTTTTGCCCAGAAAGTATGTGTCACAGCGATAAAGTCGACTTCGGGC
CTCCCTCATAAAAACTGGCAGCTCTGAGGTGAACACCTAAATCGAATCGATTCATTAGAAAGTTAGTAAA
TTATTAATATGCAAATGTATTCTAAACAAGACTTACATTTATCGTGGCAAAGACGTTTTGAAAGGTCATG
TTGGTCAGGAAGAGGAAGATGGCTCCGTTGATATTCATCACGCCCACTTGCGTGAGTTGTTGGCCCAAAA
AGATGAGGCCAATCAAGATGGCAACCATCTGCAAATTAAAATGTTACTCGCATCTCATTAATATTCATAT
CTTCAACATGTTCGCGAGTTAAATGAAATTTATTTATTTTCTGCAAAACTATAAACTATACATCTCATTG
AAAAAAACTAAGAAGGGTGTGGAATCAGGCAATTCTAACTAAAATCTAGCGAATTTGTTTCCAAGAATTG
TAAGCGTTATATCATTTGTTTCCACTGGAACCACTCACCGTTGTCTGAATAAGTCGCACTTTTACGAGGA
GTGGTTCCTTGAGCACCGACAGCCAGGATCGCCACAGGACCGCCCGGAACTGCATGAACCAGGTGGCCTT
GTAGGTGTACCCATTCTCCGGCTGCTCCAGTGGCTTCTCCAAATTTTTGGTGGCCAACAACTGCTCCATA
TCCCGGGCTACTTTGCTAATAGCAAAATTGTCGCATATCTTGGCGATCCGATCACGGGACTCGATCTCCC
GTCCGGGCACAACGGCCAACACCTGTACGTAAAAGTCCGCCGGATTGTAGTTGGTAGGACACTGGGCACC
CACGCTGGATAGGAGTTGAGATGTAATGTAATGCTAGATACCCTTAATAAACACATCGAACTCACTAGGA
AAAGAAGTCGACGGCTTCGCTGGGAGTGCCCAAGAAAGCTACCCTGCCCTCGGCCATCAGAAGGATCTTG
TCAAAGAGCTCAAACAGCTCGGAAGACGGCTGATGAATGGTCAGGATGACGGTCTTGCCCTTCTGCGACA
GCTTCTTCAGCACCTGGACGACGCTGTGGGCGGTAAATGAGTCCAGTCCGGAGGTGGGCTCATCGCAGAT
CAGAAGCGGCGGATCGGTTAGTGCCTCGGAGGCGAATGCCAGACGCTTCCTTTCTCCGCCGGACAGACCT
TTCACCCTGCCGGGCACACCGATGATCGTGTGCTGACATTTGCTGAGCGAAAGCTCCTGGATCACCTGAT
CCACGCGGGCCACTCGCTGCCGATAGGTCAGATGTCGTGGCATCCGCACCATGGCCTGGAAAATCAGGTG
TTCCCTGGCCGTTAGGGAGCCGATAAAGAGGTCATCCTGCTGGACATAGGCGCACCTGGCCTGCATCTCC
TTGGCGTCCACAGGTTGGCCATTGAGCAGTCGCATCCCGGATGGCGATACTTGGATGCCCTGCGGCGATC
GAAAGGCAAGGGCATTCAGCAGGGTCGTCTTTCCGGCACCGGAACTGCCCATCACGGCCAAAAGTTCGCC
CGGATAGGCCACGCCGCAAACTGAGTTTCAAATTGGTAATTGGACCCTTTATTAAGATTTCACACAGATC
AGCCGACTGCGAATAGAAACTCACCGTTCTTGAGCAAATGTTTCCTGGGCGCCGGTATGTGTCGCTCGTT
GCAGAATAGTCCGCGTGTCCGGTTGACCAGCTGCCGCCATCCGGAGCCCGGCTGATTGACCGCCCCAAAG
ATGTCCATATTGTGCCAGGCATAGGTGAGGTTCTCGGCTAGTTGGCCGCTCCCTGAACCGGAGTCCTCCG
GCGGACTGGGTGGCAGGAGCGTGCCGTAGTTTTTGGCCTGCCCGAAGCCCTGGTTAATGCAGCTCTGCGA
AGCCGCTCCGCTGTCACCCTGCAATGATAGGGGATCTCAAATATCAACTACAAGCGTTATGCTCATCTAA
CCCCGAACAAAACGAAGTATCCTACGAAGTAGGTTTATACTTTTATTTATTTTTTGTGCATCTAGGATCA
GCTTAAAATATCTGGTTGTTATATTTTTTGTAAAAAAGAATGTAGTCGAAAATGAATGCCTTTAGATGTC
TTGATCATGATATGATCTTAAAAATTGTCTTATATAGCGAGCACAGCTACCAGAATAATCTGTTTCGTGT
CACTATTTGTTTGTGCGATTGCGGTTTGGGATTTTTGTGGGTCGCAGTTCTCACGCCGCAGACAATTTGA
TGTTGCAATCGCAGTTCCTATAGATCAAGTGAACTTAAGATGTATGCACATGTACTACTCACATTGTTCA
GATGCTCGGCAGATGGGTGTTTGCTGCCTCCGCGAATTAATAGCTCCTGATCCTCTTGGCCCATTGCCGG
GATTTTTCACACTTTCCCCTGCTTACCCACCCAAAACCAATCACCACCCCAATCACTCAAAAAACAAACA
AAAATAAGAAGCGAGAGGAGTTTTGGCACAGCACTTTGTGTTTAATTGATGGCGTAAACCGCTTGGAGCT
TCGTCACGAAACCGCTGACAAAGTGCAACTGAAGGCGGACATTGACGCTAGGTAACGCTACAAACGGTGG
CGAAAGAGATAGCGGACGCAGCGGCGAAAGAGACGGCGATATTTCTGTGGACAGAGAAGGAGGCAAACAG
CGCTGACTTTGAGTGGAATGTCATTTTGAGTGAGAGGTAATCGAAAGAACCTGGTACTTCAAATACCCTT
GGATCGAAGTAAATTTAAAACTGATCAGATAAGTTCAATGATATCCAGTGCAGTAAAAAATAAAAAAAAA
ATATGTTTTTTTAAATCTACATTCTCCAAAAAAGGGTTTTATTAACTTACATACATACTAGAATTAGGCC
TTCTAGACCGCGGCCGCAGATCTGTTAACGAATTCGGTACCAGATCCGGGATCCGGCGAAAAGAGCGCCG
GAGTATAAATAGAGGCGCTTCGTCTACGGAGCGACAATTCAATTCAAACAAGCAAAGTGAACACGTCGCT
AAGCGAAAGCTAAGCAAATAAACAAGCGCAGCTGAACAAGCTAAACAATCTGCAGGAATTCCAACATGCC
ACCCAAGCGCAAAACGCTTAACGCTGCGGCTGAGGCTAACGCTCATGCCGACGGACACGCCGACGGAAAC
GCCGACGGACACGTGGCCAATACGGCCGCGTCCTCGAATAATGCGAGGTTCGCTGATCTCACTAACATCG
ATACTCCGGGTCTGGGACCCACAACTACGACCCTGCTCGTGGAACCAGCACGCTCAAAGCGTCAACGAGT
GTCCCGCGCATGCGACCAGTGCCGTGCAGCCCGAGAGAAATGCGACGGAATACAGCCTGCGTGTTTCCCG
TGCGTTTCCCAGGGAAGGTCCTGCACTTATCAGGCTTCGCCGAAAAAGAGGGGAGTTCAAACCGGTTATA
TTCGTACGCTGGAGCTCGCCCTCGCCTGGATGTTTGAAAATGTCGCGCGTTCCGAAGATGCCTTGCATAA
CCTCCTCGTCCGTGACGCCGGACAAGGATCAGCTCTGCTCGTTGGTAAAGATTCGCCGGCTGCCGAGCGA
CTCCATGCCCGTTGGGCTACTAGCCGTGTCAATAAGAGCATTACCCGCCTCCTCCGTCAGTTGGAGCTCC
CTCCTACCGCCACGGCTACGGCCTCGATAATGCCGCACGTGATGGAGCAGCCTCTCAGTACCAGCATTAA
CCCCGTCAACGACCGCTTCAACGGTATTCCCAACCCCACTCCGTATAACTCCGATGCAGCTCTCGATGCT
ATCACTCAGACCAACGATTATGGAAGCGTAAATACACATGGTATCCTCTCTACTTACCCGCCACCGGCTA
CGCACCTTAATGAAGCTTCCGTCGCTCTCGCTCCCGGTGGCGCCCCCCCCCGACCGCCTCCTCCGTATGT
TGACAGCACGACCAATCACCCGCCGTACCACTCGAATCTGGTTCCAATGGCGAACTTTGGTTACTCGACC
GTTGATTACGATGCCATGGTTGACGATTTGGCTAGCATTGAATACACGGACGCTGTGGATGTCGACCCAC
AGTTTATGACCAATCTGGGATTCGTTCCTGGATGTAACTTCTCCGACATTAATACATACGAACAGTGATG
ACGTCTATCGATACCGTCGACTAAAGCCAAATAGAAAATTATTCAGTTCCTGGCTTAAGTTTTTAAAAGT
GATATTATTTATTTGGTTGTAACCAACCAAAAGAATGTAAATAACTAATACATAATTATGTTAGTTTTAA
GTTAGCAACAAATTGATTTTAGCTATATTAGCTACTTGGTTAATAAATAGAATATATTTATTTAAAGATA
ATTGCGTTTTTATTGTCAGGGAGTGAGTTTGCTTAAAAACTCGTTTAGATCCGCGGCCGCGGCTCGAGGG
TACCTCTAGACTGCAGCCCAAGCTTTGCGTACTCGCAAATTATTAAAAATAAAACTTTAAAAATAATTTC
GTCTAATTAATATTATGAGTTAATTCAAACCCCACGGACATGCTAAGGGTTAATCAACAATCATATCGCT
GTCTCACTCAGACTCAATACGACACTCAGAATACTATTCCTTTCACTCGCACTTATTGCAAGCATACGTT
AAGTGGATGTCTCTTGCCGACGGGACCACCTTATGTTATTTCATCATGGTCTGGCCATTCTCATCGTGAG
CTTCCGGGTGCTCGCATATCTGGCTCTAAGACTTCGGGCCCGACGCAAGGAGTAGCCGACATATATCCGA
AATAACTGCTTGTTTTTTTTTTTACCATTATTACCATCGTGTTTACTGTTTATTGCCCCCTCAAAAAGCT
AATGTAATTATATTTGTGCCAATAAAAACAAGATATGACCTATAGAATACAAGTATTTCCCCTTCGAACA
TCCCCACAAGTAGACTTTGGATTTGTCTTCTAACCAAAAGACTTACACACCTGCATACCTTACATCAAAA
ACTCGTTTATCGCTACATAAAACACCGGGATATATTTTTTATATACATACTTTTCAAATCGCGCGCCCTC
TTCATAATTCACCTCCACCACACCACGTTTCGTAGTTGCTCTTTCGCTGTCTCCCACCCGCTCTCCGCAA
CACATTCACCTTTTGTTCGACGACCTTGGAGCGACTGTCGTTAGTTCCGCGCGATTCGGTGCGGTATTTC
ACACCGCATATGGTGCACTCTCAGTACAATCTGCTCTGATGCCGCATAGTTAAGCCAGCCCCGACACCCG
CCAACACCCGCTGACGCGCCCTGACGGGCTTGTCTGCTCCCGGCATCCGCTTACAGACAAGCTGTGACCG
TCTCCGGGAGCTGCATGTGTCAGAGGTTTTCACCGTCATCACCGAAACGCGCGAGACGAAAGGGCCTCGT
GATACGCCTATTTTTATAGGTTAATGTCATGATAATAATGGTTTCTTAGACGTCAGGTGGCACTTTTCGG
GGAAATGTGCGCGGAACCCCTATTTGTTTATTTTTCTAAATACATTCAAATATGTATCCGCTCATGAGAC
AATAACCCTGATAAATGCTTCAATAATATTGAAAAAGGAAGAGTATGAGTATTCAACATTTCCGTGTCGC
CCTTATTCCCTTTTTTGCGGCATTTTGCCTTCCTGTTTTTGCTCACCCAGAAACGCTGGTGAAAGTAAAA
GATGCTGAAGATCAGTTGGGTGCACGAGTGGGTTACATCGAACTGGATCTCAACAGCGGTAAGATCCTTG
AGAGTTTTCGCCCCGAAGAACGTTTTCCAATGATGAGCACTTTTAAAGTTCTGCTATGTGGCGCGGTATT
ATCCCGTATTGACGCCGGGCAAGAGCAACTCGGTCGCCGCATACACTATTCTCAGAATGACTTGGTTGAG
TACTCACCAGTCACAGAAAAGCATCTTACGGATGGCATGACAGTAAGAGAATTATGCAGTGCTGCCATAA
CCATGAGTGATAACACTGCGGCCAACTTACTTCTGACAACGATCGGAGGACCGAAGGAGCTAACCGCTTT
TTTGCACAACATGGGGGATCATGTAACTCGCCTTGATCGTTGGGAACCGGAGCTGAATGAAGCCATACCA
AACGACGAGCGTGACACCACGATGCCTGTAGCAATGGCAACAACGTTGCGCAAACTATTAACTGGCGAAC
TACTTACTCTAGCTTCCCGGCAACAATTAATAGACTGGATGGAGGCGGATAAAGTTGCAGGACCACTTCT
GCGCTCGGCCCTTCCGGCTGGCTGGTTTATTGCTGATAAATCTGGAGCCGGTGAGCGTGGGTCTCGCGGT
ATCATTGCAGCACTGGGGCCAGATGGTAAGCCCTCCCGTATCGTAGTTATCTACACGACGGGGAGTCAGG
CAACTATGGATGAACGAAATAGACAGATCGCTGAGATAGGTGCCTCACTGATTAAGCATTGGTAACTGTC
AGACCAAGTTTACTCATATATACTTTAGATTGATTTAAAACTTCATTTTTAATTTAAAAGGATCTAGGTG
AAGATCCTTTTTGATAATCTCATGACCAAAATCCCTTAACGTGAGTTTTCGTTCCACTGAGCGTCAGACC
CCGTAGAAAAGATCAAAGGATCTTCTTGAGATCCTTTTTTTCTGCGCGTAATCTGCTGCTTGCAAACAAA
AAAACCACCGCTACCAGCGGTGGTTTGTTTGCCGGATCAAGAGCTACCAACTCTTTTTCCGAAGGTAACT
GGCTTCAGCAGAGCGCAGATACCAAATACTGTCCTTCTAGTGTAGCCGTAGTTAGGCCACCACTTCAAGA
ACTCTGTAGCACCGCCTACATACCTCGCTCTGCTAATCCTGTTACCAGTGGCTGCTGCCAGTGGCGATAA
GTCGTGTCTTACCGGGTTGGACTCAAGACGATAGTTACCGGATAAGGCGCAGCGGTCGGGCTGAACGGGG
GGTTCGTGCACACAGCCCAGCTTGGAGCGAACGACCTACACCGAACTGAGATACCTACAGCGTGAGCATT
GAGAAAGCGCCACGCTTCCCGAAGGGAGAAAGGCGGACAGGTATCCGGTAAGCGGCAGGGTCGGAACAGG
AGAGCGCACGAGGGAGCTTCCAGGGGGAAACGCCTGGTATCTTTATAGTCCTGTCGGGTTTCGCCACCTC
TGACTTGAGCGTCGATTTTTGTGATGCTCGTCAGGGGGGCGGAGCCTATGGAAAAACGCC
Features (pLannotate 1.2.2; 11 found; start..end, strand, type, name):
    229..814     +  misc_feature   P element 5' end: No description available
   1592..4474    -  CDS            mini-white: Drosophila white gene eye color pigment; white; This is a modified version of the white gene lacking part of the first intron.
   5038..5165    +  promoter       hsp70 promoter (fragment): Drosophila melanogaster hsp70Bb promoter
   6536..6768    +  misc_feature   P element 3' end: P element 3' end
   6768..7270    +  gene           mini-white (fragment): white; This modified version of the white gene lacks part of the first intron.
   7269..7338    -  misc_feature   bom (fragment): basis of mobility region from pBR322
   7440..7475    -  CDS            rop (fragment): Rop protein, which maintains plasmids at low copy number; rop
   7570..7674    +  promoter       AmpR promoter: bla
   7675..8535    +  CDS            AmpR: β-lactamase; bla; confers resistance to ampicillin, carbenicillin, and related antibiotics
   8706..9294    +  rep_origin     ori: high-copy-number ColE1/pMB1/pBR322/pUC origin of replication
   9300..228     +  CDS            mini-white (fragment) (across the origin): Drosophila white gene eye color pigment; white; This is a modified version of the white gene lacking part of the first intron.
