[The description below was written by a language model from this plasmid's Addgene catalogue record and pLannotate feature annotations shown in this document.]
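Description:
pPTQF#7-hsp70 is a 9.3 kb P-element transformation vector for Drosophila, derived from pPTGAL4 by removing the GAL4 coding sequence and replacing it with QF#7, also known as QF2. It is propagated in E. coli through a ColE1/pUC-type origin and an ampicillin resistance gene (β-lactamase with its own promoter); short remnants of the pBR322 bom and rop regions are also annotated. In flies, the P element 5′ and 3′ ends define the segment that is mobilised into the genome by P transposase. The mini-white gene between those ends provides an eye-colour marker for identifying transformants in a white mutant background. A few additional small mini-white fragments are annotated near the P-element ends and appear to be carry-over from the backbone.

The payload is a roughly 1 kb synthetic open reading frame that, according to the alternative names in the record, combines the QF DNA-binding domain with the QF activation domain. QF is the transcriptional activator of the Q-system, a binary expression system that works in parallel with GAL4/UAS by driving reporters or effectors placed under QUAS sites. The feature table does not annotate the QF#7 insert itself, but it does mark a fragment of the Drosophila hsp70Bb promoter, and the unannotated stretch between this and the P element 3′ end is the likely location of the insert. By analogy with its pPTGAL4 parent, the short hsp70 fragment probably serves as a minimal promoter, so that genomic enhancer fragments can be cloned upstream to make QF2 driver lines or the element can be used as an enhancer trap. The record does not state this use explicitly, nor does it annotate a terminator.
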