Addgene plasmid #46136: pPTQF#7-hsp70
Depositing lab: Christopher Potter. Depositing organization: Johns Hopkins University and School of Medicine. Publication: Improved and expanded Q-system reagents for genetic manipulations. Riabinina O, Luginbuhl D, Marr E, Liu S, Wu MN, Luo L, Potter CJ. Nat Methods. 2015 Jan 12. doi: 10.1038/nmeth.3250. PubMed 25581800.
Backbone
  Vector backbone: pPTGAL4
  Backbone size w/o insert (bp): 5176
  Total vector size (bp): 9300
  Modifications to backbone: Removed GAL4 insert and replaced with QF#7
  Vector type: Insect Expression
  Selectable markers: white
Growth in bacteria
  Bacterial resistance: Ampicillin, 100 μg/mL
  Growth temperature: 37°C
  Growth strain: DH5alpha
  Copy number: Unknown
Gene/Insert
  Gene/Insert name: QF#7 (alt names: QF DNA binding domain; QF Activation Domain; QF2)
  Species: Synthetic
  Insert size (bp): 1053
  Cloning method: Ligation Independent Cloning
  Sequencing primers: 5′ pCasper-F; 3′ Pry1
Terms and licenses: Academic/Nonprofit Terms; Industry Terms: Not Available to Industry
Depositor comments: Please see this additional reference https://www.ncbi.nlm.nih.gov/pubmed/20434990 for more information on the Q-system.
How to cite: pPTQF#7-hsp70 was a gift from Christopher Potter (Addgene plasmid # 46136 ; http://n2t.net/addgene:46136 ; RRID:Addgene_46136)
