>Addgene plasmid #46136 | pPTQF#7-hsp70 | addgene partial sequence | sequence record 68051 | pCasper-F 5'-gggttttattaacttacat-3'
CGCGGCCGCAGATCTGTTAACGAATTCGGTACCAGATCCGGGATCCGGCGAAAAGAGCGCCGGAGTATAA
ATAGAGGCGCTTCGTCTACGGAGCGACAATTCAATTCAAACAAGCAAAGTGAACACGTCGCTAAGCGAAA
GCTAAGCAAATAAACAAGCGCAGCTGAACAAGCTAAACAATCTGCAGGAATTCCAACATGCCACCCAAGC
GCAAAACGCTTAACGCTGCGGCTGAGGCTAACGCTCATGCCGACGGACACGCCGACGGAAACGCCGACGG
ACACGTGGCCAATACGGCCGCGTCCTCGAATAATGCGAGGTTCGCTGATCTCACTAACATCGATACTCCG
GGTCTGGGACCCACAACTACGACCCTGCTCGTGGAACCAGCACGCTCAAAGCGTCAACGAGTGTCCCGCG
CATGCGACCAGTGCCGTGCAGCCCGAGAGAAATGCGACGGAATACAGCCTGCGTGTTTCCCGTGCGTTTC
CCAGGGAAGGTCCTGCACTTATCAGGCTTCGCCGAAAAAGAGGGGAGTTCAAACCGGTTATATTCGTACG
CTGGAGCTCGCCCTCGCCTGGATGTTTGAAAATGTCGCGCGTTCCGAAGATGCCTTGCATAACCTCCTCG
TCCGTGACGCCGGACAAGGATCAGCTCTGCTCGTTGGTAAAGATTCGCCGGCTGCCGAGCGACTCCATGC
CCGTTGGGCTACTAGCCGTGTCAATAAGAGCATTACCCGCCTCCTCCGTCAGTTGGAGCTCCCTCCTACC
GCCACGGCTACGGCCTCGATAATGCCGCACGTGATGGAGCAGCCTCTCAGTACCAGCATTAACCCCGTCA
ACGACCGCTTCAACGGTATTCCCAACCCCACTCCGTATAACT
