>Addgene plasmid #46136 | pPTQF#7-hsp70 | addgene partial sequence | sequence record 68325 | hsp70REV-SEQ 5'-GCAAACTCACTCCCTGACA-3'
AATATATTCTATTTATTAACCAAGTAGCTAATATAGCTAAAATCAATTTGTTGCTAACTTAAAACTAACA
TAATTATGTATTAGTTATTTACATTCTTTTGGTTGGTTACAACCAAATAAATAATATCACTTTTAAAAAC
TTAAGCCAGGAACTGAATAATTTTCTATTTGGCTTTAGTCGACGGTATCGATAGACGTCATCACTGTTCG
TATGTATTAATGTCGGAGAAGTTACATCCAGGAACGAATCCCAGATTGGTCATAAACTGTGGGTCGACAT
CCACAGCGTCCGTGTATTCAATGCTAGCCAAATCGTCAACCATGGCATCGTAATCAACGGTCGAGTAACC
AAAGTTCGCCATTGGAACCAGATTCGAGTGGTACGGCGGGTGATTGGTCGTGCTGTCAACATACGGAGGA
GGCGGTCGGGGGGGGGCGCCACCGGGAGCGAGAGCGACGGAAGCTTCATTAAGGTGCGTAGCCGGTGGCG
GGTAAGTAGAGAGGATACCATGTGTATTTACGCTTCCATAATCGTTGGTCTGAGTGATAGCATCGAGAGC
TGCATCGGANTTATACGGAGTGGGGTTGGGAATACCGTTGAAGCGGTCGTTGACGGGGTTAATGCTGGTA
CTGAGAGGCTGCTCCATCACGTGCGGCATTATCGAGGCCGTANCCGTGGCGGTAGGAGGGAGCTCCAACT
GACGGANGAGGCGGGTAATGCTCTTATTGACACGGCTAGTAGCCCAACGGGCATGGAGTCGCTCGGCAGC
CGGCGAATCTTTACCAACGAGCAGAGCTGATCCTTGTCCGGCGTCACGGACGA
